Addgene plasmid #177883: DL033:cFos::eGFP-iPAK4
Purpose: eGFP-iPAK4 fusion with cFos promoter, cloned into a lentivirus backbone
Depositing lab: Adam Cohen. Depositing organization: Harvard University. Publication: Time-tagged ticker tapes for intracellular recordings. Lin D, Li X, Moult E, Park P, Tang B, Shen H, Grimm JB, Falco N, Jia BZ, Baker D, Lavis LD, Cohen AE. Nat Biotechnol. 2023 Jan 2. doi: 10.1038/s41587-022-01524-7. PubMed 36593408.
Backbone
  Vector backbone: pLenti cFos
  Total vector size (bp): 11408
  Vector type: Mammalian Expression, Lentiviral
Growth in bacteria
  Bacterial resistance: Ampicillin, 100 μg/mL
  Growth temperature: 30°C
  Growth strain: NEB Stable
  Copy number: Unknown
Gene/Insert
  Gene/Insert name: iPAK4
  Species: Synthetic
  Insert size (bp): 1791
  Promoter: cFos
  Tag / fusion protein: eGFP (N terminal on insert)
  Cloning method: Gibson Cloning
  Sequencing primers: 5′ AAGCTTTCCTTTAGGAACAGAG; 3′ GATATCGAATTCTCATCTGGTGCG
Terms and licenses: Academic/Nonprofit Terms; Industry Terms: Not Available to Industry
How to cite: DL033:cFos::eGFP-iPAK4 was a gift from Adam Cohen (Addgene plasmid # 177883 ; http://n2t.net/addgene:177883 ; RRID:Addgene_177883)
