[The description below was written by a language model from this plasmid's Addgene catalogue record and pLannotate feature annotations shown in this document.]
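Description:
DL033:cFos::eGFP-iPAK4 is an approximately 11.4 kb lentiviral transfer plasmid for mammalian expression, built on a pLenti cFos backbone. It is propagated in E. coli through a high-copy ColE1/pUC-type origin with ampicillin selection (AmpR under its own bla promoter), and it also carries an f1 phage origin. Outside the viral region, an SV40 promoter/EM7 promoter–BleoR cassette with an SV40 polyadenylation signal could confer bleomycin/Zeocin-family resistance. Because this cassette lies downstream of the 3' LTR, it would not be packaged into the viral genome.

The viral portion has a third-generation-style layout. A CMV enhancer/promoter drives genomic RNA from a truncated HIV-1 5' LTR, followed by the Ψ packaging signal with a gag fragment, the Rev response element for Rev-dependent nuclear export, and the cPPT/CTS. A WPRE, a second truncated LTR and a bGH polyadenylation signal close the unit.

The payload is driven by the cFos promoter. The annotation detects a short mouse Fos coding fragment upstream of the reporter, which suggests that the regulatory region extends into the start of the Fos gene. The promoter drives eGFP (detected as a GFP variant) fused to the N terminus of iPAK4. This synthetic insert appears in the feature table as an Inka1 fragment, a PAK4 inhibitor, joined to a fragment of human PAK4.

Since cFos is an immediate-early, activity-responsive promoter, the construct should produce green-labelled iPAK4 in response to cellular activation. The associated publication concerns time-tagged "ticker tape" intracellular recording, consistent with use as an activity-dependent fluorescent label in such a system.
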