Features (pLannotate 1.2.2; 32 found; start..end, strand, type, name):
     31..83      -  misc_feature   bom (fragment): basis of mobility region from pBR322
    238..617     +  enhancer       CMV enhancer: human cytomegalovirus immediate early enhancer
    618..817     +  promoter       CMV promoter: human cytomegalovirus (CMV) immediate early promoter
    835..1015    +  LTR            5' LTR (truncated): truncated 5' long terminal repeat (LTR) from HIV-1
   1062..1187    +  misc_feature   HIV-1 Ψ: packaging signal of human immunodeficiency virus type 1
   1171..1534    +  CDS            HIV-1 gag (fragment): gag protein from human immunodeficiency virus 1; gag
   1680..1913    +  misc_feature   RRE: The Rev response element (RRE) of HIV-1 allows for Rev-dependent mRNA export from the nucleus to the cytoplasm.
   2290..2390    +  CDS            Rev (fragment): human immunodeficiency virus 1 (HIV-1) Rev protein; rev; enhances nuclear export of unspliced and incompletely spliced viral mRNAs
   2440..2557    +  misc_feature   cPPT/CTS: central polypurine tract and central termination sequence of HIV-1
   3364..3504    +  CDS            Fos (fragment): FOS_MOUSE - Experimental evidence at protein level: Swiss-Prot protein existence level 1. Nuclear phosphoprotein which forms a tight but non-covalently linked complex with the JUN/AP-1 transcription factor. On TGF-beta activation, forms a multimeric SMAD3/SMAD4/JUN/FOS complex, at the AP1/SMAD-binding site to regulate TGF-beta-mediated signaling (By similarity). Has a critical function in regulating the development of cells destined to form and maintain the skeleton. It is thought to have an important role in signal transduction, cell proliferation and differentiation. In growing cells, activa
   4286..5000    +  CDS            mgfp5 (fragment): GFP with folding enhancement mutations; mgfp5; suitable for expression in plants due to removal of a cryptic intron
   5006..5125    +  CDS            Inka1 (fragment): INKA1_MOUSE - Also known as Fam212a. Experimental evidence at protein level: Swiss-Prot protein existence level 1. Inhibitor of the serine/threonine-protein kinase PAK4. Acts by binding PAK4 in a substrate-like manner, inhibiting the protein kinase activity. From Mus musculus (Mouse).
   5132..6073    +  CDS            PAK4 (fragment): PAK4_HUMAN - Also known as KIAA1142. Experimental evidence at protein level: Swiss-Prot protein existence level 1. Serine/threonine protein kinase that plays a role in a variety of different signaling pathways including cytoskeleton regulation, cell migration, growth, proliferation or cell survival. Activation by various effectors including growth factor receptors or active CDC42 and RAC1 results in a conformational change and a subsequent autophosphorylation on several serine and/or threonine residues. Phosphorylates and inactivates the protein phosphatase SSH1, leading to increased inhibitor
   6077..6101    +  misc_feature   MCS (fragment): pBluescript multiple cloning site
   6101..6689    +  misc_feature   WPRE: woodchuck hepatitis virus posttranscriptional regulatory element
   6626..7207    +  CDS            nef (fragment): NEF_HV1H2 - Experimental evidence at protein level: Swiss-Prot protein existence level 1. Extracellular Nef protein targets CD4(+) T-lymphocytes for apoptosis by interacting with CXCR4 surface receptors. From Human immunodeficiency virus type 1 group M subtype B (isolate HXB2) (HIV-1).
   7214..7394    +  LTR            5' LTR (truncated): truncated 5' long terminal repeat (LTR) from HIV-1
   7426..7650    +  polyA_signal   bGH poly(A) signal: bovine growth hormone polyadenylation signal
   7654..7675    +  promoter       SV40 promoter (fragment): SV40 enhancer and early promoter
   7696..8124    +  rep_origin     f1 ori (sequence partly withheld): f1 bacteriophage origin of replication; arrow indicates direction of (+) strand synthesis
   8138..8467    +  promoter       SV40 promoter: SV40 enhancer and early promoter
   8515..8562    +  promoter       EM7 promoter: synthetic bacterial promoter&nbsp
   8581..8955    +  CDS            BleoR: antibiotic-binding protein; Sh ble from Streptoalloteichus hindustanus; confers resistance to bleomycin, phleomycin, and Zeocin™
   8965..9090    +  CDS            ble (fragment): BLE_KLEPN - Experimental evidence at protein level: Swiss-Prot protein existence level 1. Binding protein with a strong affinity to the bleomycin family of antibiotics. Binds to CL990; an antimitotic-antibiotic compound. From Klebsiella pneumoniae.
   9085..9206    +  polyA_signal   SV40 poly(A) signal: SV40 polyadenylation signal
   9277..9299    -  protein_bind   lac operator (fragment): The lac repressor binds to the lac operator to inhibit transcription in E. coli. This inhibition can be relieved by adding lactose or isopropyl-β-D-thiogalactopyranoside (IPTG). lac repressor encoded by lacI
   9303..9333    -  promoter       lac promoter: promoter for the E. coli lac operon
   9348..9369    -  protein_bind   CAP binding site: CAP binding activates transcription in the presence of cAMP. E. coli catabolite activator protein
   9382..9474    -  CDS            lacI (fragment): lac repressor; lacI; The lac repressor binds to the lac operator to inhibit transcription in E. coli. This inhibition can be relieved by adding lactose or isopropyl-β-D-thiogalactopyranoside (IPTG).
   9657..10245   -  rep_origin     ori: high-copy-number ColE1/pMB1/pBR322/pUC origin of replication
  10416..11276   -  CDS            AmpR: β-lactamase; bla; confers resistance to ampicillin, carbenicillin, and related antibiotics
  11277..11381   -  promoter       AmpR promoter: bla
>Addgene plasmid #177883 | DL033:cFos::eGFP-iPAK4 | addgene full sequence | sequence record 349961 | Addgene NGS Result
GTCGACGGATCGGGAGATCTCCCGATCCCCTATGGTGCACTCTCAGTACAATCTGCTCTGATGCCGCATA
GTTAAGCCAGTATCTGCTCCCTGCTTGTGTGTTGGAGGTCGCTGAGTAGTGCGCGAGCAAAATTTAAGCT
ACAACAAGGCAAGGCTTGACCGACAATTGCATGAAGAATCTGCTTAGGGTTAGGCGTTTTGCGCTGCTTC
GCGATGTACGGGCCAGATATACGCGTTGACATTGATTATTGACTAGTTATTAATAGTAATCAATTACGGG
GTCATTAGTTCATAGCCCATATATGGAGTTCCGCGTTACATAACTTACGGTAAATGGCCCGCCTGGCTGA
CCGCCCAACGACCCCCGCCCATTGACGTCAATAATGACGTATGTTCCCATAGTAACGCCAATAGGGACTT
TCCATTGACGTCAATGGGTGGAGTATTTACGGTAAACTGCCCACTTGGCAGTACATCAAGTGTATCATAT
GCCAAGTACGCCCCCTATTGACGTCAATGACGGTAAATGGCCCGCCTGGCATTATGCCCAGTACATGACC
TTATGGGACTTTCCTACTTGGCAGTACATCTACGTATTAGTCATCGCTATTACCATGGTGATGCGGTTTT
GGCAGTACATCAATGGGCGTGGATAGCGGTTTGACTCACGGGGATTTCCAAGTCTCCACCCCATTGACGT
CAATGGGAGTTTGTTTTGGCACCAAAATCAACGGGACTTTCCAAAATGTCGTAACAACTCCGCCCCATTG
ACGCAAATGGGCGGTAGGCGTGTACGGTGGGAGGTCTATATAAGCAGCGCGTTTTGCCTGTACTGGGTCT
CTCTGGTTAGACCAGATCTGAGCCTGGGAGCTCTCTGGCTAACTAGGGAACCCACTGCTTAAGCCTCAAT
AAAGCTTGCCTTGAGTGCTTCAAGTAGTGTGTGCCCGTCTGTTGTGTGACTCTGGTAACTAGAGATCCCT
CAGACCCTTTTAGTCAGTGTGGAAAATCTCTAGCAGTGGCGCCCGAACAGGGACTTGAAAGCGAAAGGGA
AACCAGAGGAGCTCTCTCGACGCAGGACTCGGCTTGCTGAAGCGCGCACGGCAAGAGGCGAGGGGCGGCG
ACTGGTGAGTACGCCAAAAATTTTGACTAGCGGAGGCTAGAAGGAGAGAGATGGGTGCGAGAGCGTCAGT
ATTAAGCGGGGGAGAATTAGATCGCGATGGGAAAAAATTCGGTTAAGGCCAGGGGGAAAGAAAAAATATA
AATTAAAACATATAGTATGGGCAAGCAGGGAGCTAGAACGATTCGCAGTTAATCCTGGCCTGTTAGAAAC
ATCAGAAGGCTGTAGACAAATACTGGGACAGCTACAACCATCCCTTCAGACAGGATCAGAAGAACTTAGA
TCATTATATAATACAGTAGCAACCCTCTATTGTGTGCATCAAAGGATAGAGATAAAAGACACCAAGGAAG
CTTTAGACAAGATAGAGGAAGAGCAAAACAAAAGTAAGACCACCGCACAGCAAGCGGCCGCTGATCTTCA
GACCTGGAGGAGGAGATATGAGGGACAATTGGAGAAGTGAATTATATAAATATAAAGTAGTAAAAATTGA
ACCATTAGGAGTAGCACCCACCAAGGCAAAGAGAAGAGTGGTGCAGAGAGAAAAAAGAGCAGTGGGAATA
GGAGCTTTGTTCCTTGGGTTCTTGGGAGCAGCAGGAAGCACTATGGGCGCAGCGTCAATGACGCTGACGG
TACAGGCCAGACAATTATTGTCTGGTATAGTGCAGCAGCAGAACAATTTGCTGAGGGCTATTGAGGCGCA
ACAGCATCTGTTGCAACTCACAGTCTGGGGCATCAAGCAGCTCCAGGCAAGAATCCTGGCTGTGGAAAGA
TACCTAAAGGATCAACAGCTCCTGGGGATTTGGGGTTGCTCTGGAAAACTCATTTGCACCACTGCTGTGC
CTTGGAATGCTAGTTGGAGTAATAAATCTCTGGAACAGATTTGGAATCACACGACCTGGATGGAGTGGGA
CAGAGAAATTAACAATTACACAAGCTTAATACACTCCTTAATTGAAGAATCGCAAAACCAGCAAGAAAAG
AATGAACAAGAATTATTGGAATTAGATAAATGGGCAAGTTTGTGGAATTGGTTTAACATAACAAATTGGC
TGTGGTATATAAAATTATTCATAATGATAGTAGGAGGCTTGGTAGGTTTAAGAATAGTTTTTGCTGTACT
TTCTATAGTGAATAGAGTTAGGCAGGGATATTCACCATTATCGTTTCAGACCCACCTCCCAACCCCGAGG
GGACCCGACAGGCCCGAAGGAATAGAAGAAGAAGGTGGAGAGAGAGACAGAGACAGATCCATTCGATTAG
TGAACGGATCGGCACTGCGTGCGCCAATTCTGCAGACAAATGGCAGTATTCATCCACAATTTTAAAAGAA
AAGGGGGGATTGGGGGGTACAGTGCAGGGGAAAGAATAGTAGACATAATAGCAACAGACATACAAACTAA
AGAATTACAAAAACAAATTACAAAAATTCAAAATTTTCGGGTTTATTACAGGGACAGCAGAGATCCAGTT
TGGTTAATTAAAAGCTTTCCTTTAGGAACAGAGGCTTCGAGCCTTTAAGGCTGCGTACTTGCTTCTCCTA
ATACCAGAGACTCAAAAAAAAAAAAAAAAGTTCCAGATTGCTGGACAATGACCCGGGTCTCATCCCTTGA
CCCTGGGAACCGGGTCCACATTGAATCAGGTGCGAATGTTCGCTCGCCTTCTCTGCCTTTCCCGCCTCCC
CTCCCCCGGCCGCGGCCCCGGTTCCCCCCCTGCGCTGCACCCTCAGAGTTGGCTGCAGCCGGCGAGCTGT
TCCCGTCAATCCCTCCCTCCTTTACACAGGATGTCCATATTAGGACATCTGCGTCAGCAGGTTTCCACGG
CCGGTCCCTGTTGTTCTGGGGGGGGGACCATCTCCGAAATCCTACACGCGGAAGGTCTAGGAGACCCCCT
AAGATCCCAAATGTGAACACTCATAGGTGAAAGATGTATGCCAAGACGGGGGTTGAAAGCCTGGGGCGTA
GAGTTGACGACAGAGCGCCCGCAGAGGGCCTTGGGGCGCGCTTCCCCCCCCTTCCAGTTCCGCCCAGTGA
CGTAGGAAGTCCATCCATTCACAGCGCTTCTATAAAGGCGCCAGCTGAGGCGCCTACTACTCCAACCGCG
ACTGCAGCGAGCAACTGAGAAGACTGGATAGAGCCGGCGGTTCCGCGAACGAGCAGTGACCGCGCTCCCA
CCCAGCTCTGCTCTGCAGCTCCCACCAGTGTCTACCCCTGGACCCCTTGCCGGGCTTTCCCCAAACTTCG
ACCATGATGTTCTCGGGTTTCAACGCCGACTACGAGGCGTCATCCTCCCGCTGCAGTAGCGCCTCCCCGG
CCGGGGACAGCCTTTCCTACTACCATTCCCCAGCCGACTCCTTCTCCAGCATGGGCTCTCCTGTCAACAC
ACAGGTGAGTTTGGCTTTGTGTAGCCGCCAGGTCCGCGCTGAGGGTCGCCGTGGAGGAGACACTGGGGTG
TGACTCGCAGGGGCGGGGGGGTCTTCCTTTTTCGCTCTGGAGGGAGACTGGCGCGGTCAGAGCAGCCTTA
GCCTGGGAACCCAGGACTTGTCTGAGCGCGTGCACACTTGTCATAGTAAGACTTAGTGACCCCTTCCCGC
GCGGCAGGTTTATTCTGAGTGGCCTGCCTGCATTCTTCTCTCGGCCGACTTGTTTCTGAGATCAGCCGGG
GCCAACAAGTCTCGAGCAAAGAGTCGCTAACTAGAGTTTGGGAGGCGGCAAACCGCGGCAATCCCCCCTC
CCGGGGCAGCCTGGAGCAGGGAGGAGGGAGGAGGGAGGAGGGTGCTGCGGGCGGGTGTGTAAGGCAGTTT
CATTGATAAAAAGCGAGTTCATTCTGGAGACTCCGGAGCAGCGCCTGCGTCAGCGCAGACGTCAGGGATA
TTTATAACAAACCCCCTTTCGAGCGAGTGATGCCGAAGGGATAACGGGAACGCAGCAGTAGGATGGAGGG
GAAAGGCTGCGCTGCGGAATTCAAGGGAGGATATTGGGAGAGCTTTTATCTCCGATGAGGTGCATACAGG
AAGACATAAGCAGTCTCTGACCGGAATGCTTCTCTCTCCCTGCTTCATGCGACACTAGGGCCACTTGCTC
CACCTGTGTCTGGAACCTCCTCGCTCACCTCCGCTTTCCTCTTTTTGTTTTGTTTCAGGACTTTTGCGCA
GATCTCTCCGGATCCATGAGTAAAGGAGAAGAACTTTTCACTGGAGTTGTCCCAATTCTTGTTGAATTAG
ATGGTGATGTTAATGGGTACAAATTTTCTGTCAGTGGAGAGGGTGAAGGTGATGCAACATACGGAAAACT
TACCCTTAAATTTATTTGCACTACTGGAAAACTACCTGTTCCATGGCCAACACTTGTCACTACTCTCACT
TATGGTGTTCAATGCTTTTCAAGATATCCAGATCATATGAAGCGGCACGACTTCTTCAAGAGCGCCATGC
CTGAGGGATACGTGCAGGAGAGGACCATCTTCTTCAAGGACGACGGGAACTACAAGACACGTGCTGAAGT
CAAGTTTGAGGGAGACACCCTCGTCAACAGGATCGAGCTTAAGGGAATCGATTTCAAGGAGGACGGAAAC
ATCCTCGGCCACAAGTTGGAATACAACTACAACTCCCACAACGTATACATCATGGCCGACAAGCAAAAGA
ACGGCATCAAAGCCAACTTCAAGACCCGCCACAACATCGAAGACGGCGGCGTGCAACTCGCTGATCATTA
TCAACAAAATACTCCAATTGGCGATGACCCTGTCCTTTTACCAGACAACCATTACCTGTCCACACAATCT
GCCCTTTCGAAAGATCCCAACGAAAAGAGAGACCACATGGTCATTCTTGAGTTTGTAACGGCTGCTGGGA
TTACACATGGCATGGATGAACTATACAAATCAGGTGGATCCGAAGCAGAGGACTGGACAGCAGCCCTACT
GAACAGGGGTCGCAGTCGCCAGCCCCTGGTACTAGGGGACAATTGCTTTGCTGACTTGGTGCACAACTGG
ATGGAGCTGCCTGAGGAATTCCCCGCCGCCCCTGCTGTTCCTGGGCCCCCTGGCCCCCGCTCACCACAGC
GGGAGCCACAGCGAGTATCCCATGAGCAGTTCCGGGCTGCCCTGCAGCTGGTGGTGGACCCAGGCGACCC
CCGCTCCTACCTGGACAACTTCATCAAGATTGGCGAGGGCTCCACGGGCATCGTGTGCATCGCCACCGTG
CGCAGCTCGGGCAAGCTGGTGGCCGTCAAGAAGATGGACCTGCGCAAGCAGCAGAGGCGCGAGCTGCTCT
TCAACGAGGTGGTAATCATGAGGGACTACCAGCACGAGAATGTGGTGGAGATGTACAACAGCTACCTGGT
GGGGGACGAGCTCTGGGTGGTCATGGAGTTCCTGGAAGGAGGCGCCCTCACCGACATCGTCACCCACACC
AGGATGAACGAGGAGCAGATCGCAGCCGTGTGCCTTGCAGTGCTGCAGGCCCTGTCGGTGCTCCACGCCC
AGGGCGTCATCCACCGGGACATCAAGAGCGACTCGATCCTGCTGACCCATGATGGCAGGGTGAAGCTGTC
AGACTTTGGGTTCTGCGCCCAGGTGAGCAAGGAAGTGCCCCGAAGGAAGTCGCTGGTCGGCACGCCCTAC
TGGATGGCCCCAGAGCTCATCTCCCGCCTTCCCTACGGGCCAGAGGTAGACATCTGGTCGCTGGGGATAA
TGGTGATTGAGATGGTGGACGGAGAGCCCCCCTACTTCAACGAGCCACCCCTCAAAGCCATGAAGATGAT
TCGGGACAACCTGCCACCCCGACTGAAGAACCTGCACAAGGTGTCGCCATCCCTGAAGGGCTTCCTGGAC
CGCCTGCTGGTGCGAGACCCTGCCCAGCGGGCCACGGCAGCCGAGCTGCTGAAGCACCCATTCCTGGCCA
AGGCAGGGCCGCCTGCCAGCATCGTGCCCCTCATGCGCCAGAACCGCACCAGATGAGAATTCGATATCAA
GCTTATCGATAATCAACCTCTGGATTACAAAATTTGTGAAAGATTGACTGGTATTCTTAACTATGTTGCT
CCTTTTACGCTATGTGGATACGCTGCTTTAATGCCTTTGTATCATGCTATTGCTTCCCGTATGGCTTTCA
TTTTCTCCTCCTTGTATAAATCCTGGTTGCTGTCTCTTTATGAGGAGTTGTGGCCCGTTGTCAGGCAACG
TGGCGTGGTGTGCACTGTGTTTGCTGACGCAACCCCCACTGGTTGGGGCATTGCCACCACCTGTCAGCTC
CTTTCCGGGACTTTCGCTTTCCCCCTCCCTATTGCCACGGCGGAACTCATCGCCGCCTGCCTTGCCCGCT
GCTGGACAGGGGCTCGGCTGTTGGGCACTGACAATTCCGTGGTGTTGTCGGGGAAATCATCGTCCTTTCC
TTGGCTGCTCGCCTGTGTTGCCACCTGGATTCTGCGCGGGACGTCCTTCTGCTACGTCCCTTCGGCCCTC
AATCCAGCGGACCTTCCTTCCCGCGGCCTGCTGCCGGCTCTGCGGCCTCTTCCGCGTCTTCGCCTTCGCC
CTCAGACGAGTCGGATCTCCCTTTGGGCCGCCTCCCCGCATCGATACCGTCGACCTCGAGACCTAGAAAA
ACATGGAGCAATCACAAGTAGCAATACAGCAGCTACCAATGCTGATTGTGCCTGGCTAGAAGCACAAGAG
GAGGAGGAGGTGGGTTTTCCAGTCACACCTCAGGTACCTTTAAGACCAATGACTTACAAGGCAGCTGTAG
ATCTTAGCCACTTTTTAAAAGAAAAGGGGGGACTGGAAGGGCTAATTCACTCCCAACGAAGACAAGATAT
CCTTGATCTGTGGATCTACCACACACAAGGCTACTTCCCTGATTGGCAGAACTACACACCAGGGCCAGGG
ATCAGATATCCACTGACCTTTGGATGGTGCTACAAGCTAGTACCAGTTGAGCAAGAGAAGGTAGAAGAAG
CCAATGAAGGAGAGAACACCCGCTTGTTACACCCTGTGAGCCTGCATGGGATGGATGACCCGGAGAGAGA
AGTATTAGAGTGGAGGTTTGACAGCCGCCTAGCATTTCATCACATGGCCCGAGAGCTGCATCCGGACTGT
ACTGGGTCTCTCTGGTTAGACCAGATCTGAGCCTGGGAGCTCTCTGGCTAACTAGGGAACCCACTGCTTA
AGCCTCAATAAAGCTTGCCTTGAGTGCTTCAAGTAGTGTGTGCCCGTCTGTTGTGTGACTCTGGTAACTA
GAGATCCCTCAGACCCTTTTAGTCAGTGTGGAAAATCTCTAGCAGGGCCCGTTTAAACCCGCTGATCAGC
CTCGACTGTGCCTTCTAGTTGCCAGCCATCTGTTGTTTGCCCCTCCCCCGTGCCTTCCTTGACCCTGGAA
GGTGCCACTCCCACTGTCCTTTCCTAATAAAATGAGGAAATTGCATCGCATTGTCTGAGTAGGTGTCATT
CTATTCTGGGGGGTGGGGTGGGGCAGGACAGCAAGGGGGAGGATTGGGAAGACAATAGCAGGCATGCTGG
GGATGCGGTGGGCTCTATGGCTTCTGAGGCGGAAAGAACCAGCTGGGGCTCTAGGGGGTATCCCC
[124 nt withheld, positions 7696-7819]
C
[91 nt withheld, positions 7821-7911]
A
[49 nt withheld, positions 7913-7961]
CCTTTGACGTTGGAGTCCACGTTCTTT
[37 nt withheld, positions 7989-8025]
ACCCTATCTCGGTCTATTCTTTTGATTTATAAGGGATTTTGCCGATTTCGGCCTATTGGTTAAAAAATGA
GCTGATTTAACAAAAATTTAACGCGAATTAATTCTGTGGAATGTGTGTCAGTTAGGGTGTGGAAAGTCCC
CAGGCTCCCCAGCAGGCAGAAGTATGCAAAGCATGCATCTCAATTAGTCAGCAACCAGGTGTGGAAAGTC
CCCAGGCTCCCCAGCAGGCAGAAGTATGCAAAGCATGCATCTCAATTAGTCAGCAACCATAGTCCCGCCC
CTAACTCCGCCCATCCCGCCCCTAACTCCGCCCAGTTCCGCCCATTCTCCGCCCCATGGCTGACTAATTT
TTTTTATTTATGCAGAGGCCGAGGCCGCCTCTGCCTCTGAGCTATTCCAGAAGTAGTGAGGAGGCTTTTT
TGGAGGCCTAGGCTTTTGCAAAAAGCTCCCGGGAGCTTGTATATCCATTTTCGGATCTGATCAGCACGTG
TTGACAATTAATCATCGGCATAGTATATCGGCATAGTATAATACGACAAGGTGAGGAACTAAACCATGGC
CAAGTTGACCAGTGCCGTTCCGGTGCTCACCGCGCGCGACGTCGCCGGAGCGGTCGAGTTCTGGACCGAC
CGGCTCGGGTTCTCCCGGGACTTCGTGGAGGACGACTTCGCCGGTGTGGTCCGGGACGACGTGACCCTGT
TCATCAGCGCGGTCCAGGACCAGGTGGTGCCGGACAACACCCTGGCCTGGGTGTGGGTGCGCGGCCTGGA
CGAGCTGTACGCCGAGTGGTCGGAGGTCGTGTCCACGAACTTCCGGGACGCCTCCGGGCCGGCCATGACC
GAGATCGGCGAGCAGCCGTGGGGGCGGGAGTTCGCCCTGCGCGACCCGGCCGGCAACTGCGTGCACTTCG
TGGCCGAGGAGCAGGACTGACACGTGCTACGAGATTTCGATTCCACCGCCGCCTTCTATGAAAGGTTGGG
CTTCGGAATCGTTTTCCGGGACGCCGGCTGGATGATCCTCCAGCGCGGGGATCTCATGCTGGAGTTCTTC
GCCCACCCCAACTTGTTTATTGCAGCTTATAATGGTTACAAATAAAGCAATAGCATCACAAATTTCACAA
ATAAAGCATTTTTTTCACTGCATTCTAGTTGTGGTTTGTCCAAACTCATCAATGTATCTTATCATGTCTG
TATACCGTCGACCTCTAGCTAGAGCTTGGCGTAATCATGGTCATAGCTGTTTCCTGTGTGAAATTGTTAT
CCGCTCACAATTCCACACAACATACGAGCCGGAAGCATAAAGTGTAAAGCCTGGGGTGCCTAATGAGTGA
GCTAACTCACATTAATTGCGTTGCGCTCACTGCCCGCTTTCCAGTCGGGAAACCTGTCGTGCCAGCTGCA
TTAATGAATCGGCCAACGCGCGGGGAGAGGCGGTTTGCGTATTGGGCGCTCTTCCGCTTCCTCGCTCACT
GACTCGCTGCGCTCGGTCGTTCGGCTGCGGCGAGCGGTATCAGCTCACTCAAAGGCGGTAATACGGTTAT
CCACAGAATCAGGGGATAACGCAGGAAAGAACATGTGAGCAAAAGGCCAGCAAAAGGCCAGGAACCGTAA
AAAGGCCGCGTTGCTGGCGTTTTTCCATAGGCTCCGCCCCCCTGACGAGCATCACAAAAATCGACGCTCA
AGTCAGAGGTGGCGAAACCCGACAGGACTATAAAGATACCAGGCGTTTCCCCCTGGAAGCTCCCTCGTGC
GCTCTCCTGTTCCGACCCTGCCGCTTACCGGATACCTGTCCGCCTTTCTCCCTTCGGGAAGCGTGGCGCT
TTCTCATAGCTCACGCTGTAGGTATCTCAGTTCGGTGTAGGTCGTTCGCTCCAAGCTGGGCTGTGTGCAC
GAACCCCCCGTTCAGCCCGACCGCTGCGCCTTATCCGGTAACTATCGTCTTGAGTCCAACCCGGTAAGAC
ACGACTTATCGCCACTGGCAGCAGCCACTGGTAACAGGATTAGCAGAGCGAGGTATGTAGGCGGTGCTAC
AGAGTTCTTGAAGTGGTGGCCTAACTACGGCTACACTAGAAGAACAGTATTTGGTATCTGCGCTCTGCTG
AAGCCAGTTACCTTCGGAAAAAGAGTTGGTAGCTCTTGATCCGGCAAACAAACCACCGCTGGTAGCGGTG
GTTTTTTTGTTTGCAAGCAGCAGATTACGCGCAGAAAAAAAGGATCTCAAGAAGATCCTTTGATCTTTTC
TACGGGGTCTGACGCTCAGTGGAACGAAAACTCACGTTAAGGGATTTTGGTCATGAGATTATCAAAAAGG
ATCTTCACCTAGATCCTTTTAAATTAAAAATGAAGTTTTAAATCAATCTAAAGTATATATGAGTAAACTT
GGTCTGACAGTTACCAATGCTTAATCAGTGAGGCACCTATCTCAGCGATCTGTCTATTTCGTTCATCCAT
AGTTGCCTGACTCCCCGTCGTGTAGATAACTACGATACGGGAGGGCTTACCATCTGGCCCCAGTGCTGCA
ATGATACCGCGAGACCCACGCTCACCGGCTCCAGATTTATCAGCAATAAACCAGCCAGCCGGAAGGGCCG
AGCGCAGAAGTGGTCCTGCAACTTTATCCGCCTCCATCCAGTCTATTAATTGTTGCCGGGAAGCTAGAGT
AAGTAGTTCGCCAGTTAATAGTTTGCGCAACGTTGTTGCCATTGCTACAGGCATCGTGGTGTCACGCTCG
TCGTTTGGTATGGCTTCATTCAGCTCCGGTTCCCAACGATCAAGGCGAGTTACATGATCCCCCATGTTGT
GCAAAAAAGCGGTTAGCTCCTTCGGTCCTCCGATCGTTGTCAGAAGTAAGTTGGCCGCAGTGTTATCACT
CATGGTTATGGCAGCACTGCATAATTCTCTTACTGTCATGCCATCCGTAAGATGCTTTTCTGTGACTGGT
GAGTACTCAACCAAGTCATTCTGAGAATAGTGTATGCGGCGACCGAGTTGCTCTTGCCCGGCGTCAATAC
GGGATAATACCGCGCCACATAGCAGAACTTTAAAAGTGCTCATCATTGGAAAACGTTCTTCGGGGCGAAA
ACTCTCAAGGATCTTACCGCTGTTGAGATCCAGTTCGATGTAACCCACTCGTGCACCCAACTGATCTTCA
GCATCTTTTACTTTCACCAGCGTTTCTGGGTGAGCAAAAACAGGAAGGCAAAATGCCGCAAAAAAGGGAA
TAAGGGCGACACGGAAATGTTGAATACTCATACTCTTCCTTTTTCAATATTATTGAAGCATTTATCAGGG
TTATTGTCTCATGAGCGGATACATATTTGAATGTATTTAGAAAAATAAACAAATAGGGGTTCCGCGCACA
TTTCCCCGAAAAGTGCCACCTGAC
